Addgene plasmid #193739: pMPRAduo:minP:GFP
Purpose: MPRAduo ORF (minP:GFP) donor
Depositing lab: Ryan Tewhey. Depositing organization: Jackson Laboratory. Publication: Whole-genome functional characterization of RE1 silencers using a modified massively parallel reporter assay. Mouri K, Dewey HB, Castro R, Berenzy D, Kales S, Tewhey R. Cell Genom. 2022 Dec 16;3(1):100234. doi: 10.1016/j.xgen.2022.100234. eCollection 2023 Jan 11. PubMed 36777181.
Backbone
  Vector backbone: pGL4.23
  Backbone manufacturer: Promega
  Total vector size (bp): 3296
  Vector type: Mammalian Expression
Growth in bacteria
  Bacterial resistance: Ampicillin, 100 μg/mL
  Growth temperature: 37°C
  Growth strain: DH5alpha
  Copy number: Low Copy
Gene/Insert
  Gene/Insert name: GFP
  Species: H. sapiens (human)
  Insert size (bp): 726
Terms and licenses: Academic/Nonprofit Terms; Industry Terms: Not Available to Industry
Depositor comments: Please visit https://www.biorxiv.org/content/10.1101/2022.02.11.479757v1 for bioRxiv preprint.
How to cite: pMPRAduo:minP:GFP was a gift from Ryan Tewhey (Addgene plasmid # 193739 ; http://n2t.net/addgene:193739 ; RRID:Addgene_193739)
