[The description below was written by a language model from this plasmid's Addgene catalogue record and pLannotate feature annotations shown in this document.]
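Description:
pMPRAduo:minP:GFP is a small mammalian reporter plasmid built on the Promega pGL4.23 backbone, and it serves as the donor of the minimal-promoter/GFP open reading frame cassette for the MPRAduo system, a modified massively parallel reporter assay. It is propagated in E. coli under ampicillin selection from a β-lactamase gene, and it replicates from a ColE1/pUC-type origin. The feature annotation calls this origin high-copy, whereas the catalogue entry lists the plasmid as low copy. The catalogue gives a size of about 3.3 kb, and the sequenced record is slightly longer at 3,356 nt.

The payload follows the usual pGL4.23 layout with a fluorescent protein in the reporter position. A synthetic poly(A) signal and an RNA polymerase II pause site from the human α2-globin gene lie upstream, where they limit read-through transcription from the backbone into the reporter. They are followed by minP, a minimal TATA-box promoter with low basal activity, which drives a GFP coding sequence that the annotation identifies as the Emerald variant derived from Aequorea victoria. The catalogue's species field nonetheless lists human. An SV40 polyadenylation signal lies downstream and is annotated on the opposite strand, next to a short SV40 large T antigen fragment. The small TcR and RSF origin fragments are partial matches and probably not functional elements.

Because minP alone gives little expression, GFP output depends on regulatory sequences placed nearby. As a donor, the plasmid presumably supplies the minP:GFP segment for insertion into oligonucleotide libraries of candidate elements such as the RE1 silencers studied in the associated work. The record does not describe the cloning sites or the transfer method.
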