Features (pLannotate 1.2.2; 11 found; start..end, strand, type, name):
     16..604     -  rep_origin     ori: high-copy-number ColE1/pMB1/pBR322/pUC origin of replication
    804..1664    -  CDS            AmpR: β-lactamase confers resistance to ampicillin, carbenicillin, and related antibiotics
   1665..1706    -  promoter       AmpR promoter (fragment): bla
   1769..1817    +  polyA_signal   poly(A) signal: synthetic polyadenylation signal
   1831..1922    +  misc_feature   pause site: RNA polymerase II transcriptional pause signal from the human α2 globin gene
   1999..2030    +  promoter       minP: minimal TATA-box promoter with low basal activity
   2063..2779    +  CDS            Emerald: Emerald is a basic (constitutively fluorescent) green fluorescent protein published in 1998, derived from Aequorea victoria. It is reported to be a very rapidly-maturing weak dimer.
   2832..2953    -  polyA_signal   SV40 poly(A) signal: SV40 polyadenylation signal
   2976..3044    -  CDS            large T antigen (fragment): large T antigen from SV40 (simian virus 40)
   3060..3192    +  CDS            TcR (fragment): tetracycline efflux protein; tet; confers resistance to tetracycline
   3191..3324    -  rep_origin     RSF ori (fragment): Plasmids containing the RSF 1030 origin of replication can be propagated in E. coli cells that contain additional plasmids with compatible origins.
>Addgene plasmid #193739 | pMPRAduo:minP:GFP | addgene full sequence | sequence record 382001 | Addgene NGS Result
CGCGTTGCTGGCGTTTTTCCATAGGCTCCGCCCCCCTGACGAGCATCACAAAAATCGACGCTCAAGTCAG
AGGTGGCGAAACCCGACAGGACTATAAAGATACCAGGCGTTTCCCCCTGGAAGCTCCCTCGTGCGCTCTC
CTGTTCCGACCCTGCCGCTTACCGGATACCTGTCCGCCTTTCTCCCTTCGGGAAGCGTGGCGCTTTCTCA
TAGCTCACGCTGTAGGTATCTCAGTTCGGTGTAGGTCGTTCGCTCCAAGCTGGGCTGTGTGCACGAACCC
CCCGTTCAGCCCGACCGCTGCGCCTTATCCGGTAACTATCGTCTTGAGTCCAACCCGGTAAGACACGACT
TATCGCCACTGGCAGCAGCCACTGGTAACAGGATTAGCAGAGCGAGGTATGTAGGCGGTGCTACAGAGTT
CTTGAAGTGGTGGCCTAACTACGGCTACACTAGAAGAACAGTATTTGGTATCTGCGCTCTGCTGAAGCCA
GTTACCTTCGGAAAAAGAGTTGGTAGCTCTTGATCCGGCAAACAAACCACCGCTGGTAGCGGTGGTTTTT
TTGTTTGCAAGCAGCAGATTACGCGCAGAAAAAAAGGATCTCAAGAAGATCCTTTGATCTTTTCTACGGG
GTCTGACGCTCAGTGGAACGAAAACTCACGTTAAGGGATTTTGGTCATGAGATTATCAAAAAGGATCTTC
ACCTAGATCCTTTTAAATTAAAAATGAAGTTTTAAATCAATCTAAAGTATATATGAGTAAACTTGGTCTG
ACAGCGGCCGCAAATGCTAAACCACTGCAGTGGTTACCAGTGCTTGATCAGTGAGGCACCGATCTCAGCG
ATCTGCCTATTTCGTTCGTCCATAGTGGCCTGACTCCCCGTCGTGTAGATCACTACGATTCGTGAGGGCT
TACCATCAGGCCCCAGCGCAGCAATGATGCCGCGAGAGCCGCGTTCACCGGCCCCCGATTTGTCAGCAAT
GAACCAGCCAGCAGGGAGGGCCGAGCGAAGAAGTGGTCCTGCTACTTTGTCCGCCTCCATCCAGTCTATG
AGCTGCTGTCGTGATGCTAGAGTAAGAAGTTCGCCAGTGAGTAGTTTCCGAAGAGTTGTGGCCATTGCTA
CTGGCATCGTGGTATCACGCTCGTCGTTCGGTATGGCTTCGTTCAACTCTGGTTCCCAGCGGTCAAGCCG
GGTCACATGATCACCCATATTATGAAGAAATGCAGTCAGCTCCTTAGGGCCTCCGATCGTTGTCAGAAGT
AAGTTGGCCGCGGTGTTGTCGCTCATGGTAATGGCAGCACTACACAATTCTCTTACCGTCATGCCATCCG
TAAGATGCTTTTCCGTGACCGGCGAGTACTCAACCAAGTCGTTTTGTGAGTAGTGTATACGGCGACCAAG
CTGCTCTTGCCCGGCGTCTATACGGGACAACACCGCGCCACATAGCAGTACTTTGAAAGTGCTCATCATC
GGGAATCGTTCTTCGGGGCGGAAAGACTCAAGGATCTTGCCGCTATTGAGATCCAGTTCGATATAGCCCA
CTCTTGCACCCAGTTGATCTTCAGCATCTTTTACTTTCACCAGCGTTTCGGGGTGTGCAAAAACAGGCAA
GCAAAATGCCGCAAAGAAGGGAATGAGTGCGACACGAAAATGTTGGATGCTCATACTCGTCCTTTTTCAA
TATTATTGAAGCATTTATCAGGGTTACTAGTACGTCTCTCAAGGATAAGTAAGTAATATTAAGGTACGGG
AGGTATTGGACAGGCCGCAATAAAATATCTTTATTTTCATTACATCTGTGTGTTGGTTTTTTGTGTGAAT
CGATAGTACTAACATACGCTCTCCATCAAAACAAAACGAAACAAAACAAACTAGCAAAATAGGCTGTCCC
CAGTGCAAGTGCAGGTGCCAGAACATTTCTCTGGCCTAACTGGCCGGTACCTGAGCTCGCTAGCCTCGAG
GATATCAAGATCTGGCCAGCGCGGCCAAGCTTAGACACTAGAGGGTATATAATGGAAGCTCGACTTCCAG
CTTGGCAATCCGGTACTGTTGGTAAAGCCACCATGGTGAGCAAGGGCGAGGAGCTGTTCACCGGGGTGGT
GCCCATCCTGGTCGAGCTGGACGGCGACGTAAACGGCCACAAGTTCAGCGTGTCCGGCGAGGGCGAGGGC
GATGCCACCTACGGCAAGCTGACCCTGAAGTTCATCTGCACCACCGGCAAGCTGCCCGTGCCCTGGCCCA
CCCTCGTGACCACCTTGACCTACGGCGTGCAGTGCTTCGCCCGCTACCCCGACCACATGAAGCAGCACGA
CTTCTTCAAGTCCGCCATGCCCGAAGGCTACGTCCAGGAGCGCACCATCTTCTTCAAGGACGACGGCAAC
TACAAGACCCGCGCCGAGGTGAAGTTCGAGGGCGACACCCTGGTGAACCGCATCGAGCTGAAGGGCATCG
ACTTCAAGGAGGACGGCAACATCCTGGGGCACAAGCTGGAGTACAACTACAACAGCCACAAGGTCTATAT
CACCGCCGACAAGCAGAAGAACGGCATCAAGGTGAACTTCAAGACCCGCCACAACATCGAGGACGGCAGC
GTGCAGCTCGCCGACCACTACCAGCAGAACACCCCCATCGGCGACGGCCCCGTGCTGCTGCCCGACAACC
ACTACCTGAGCACCCAGTCCGCCCTGAGCAAAGACCCCAACGAGAAGCGCGATCACATGGTCCTGCTGGA
GTTCGTGACCGCCGCCGGGATCACTCTCGGCATGGACGAGCTGTACAAGTAATGATAATAATTCTAGAGT
CGGGGCGGCCGGCCGCTTCGAGCAGACATGATAAGATACATTGATGAGTTTGGACAAACCACAACTAGAA
TGCAGTGAAAAAAATGCTTTATTTGTGAAATTTGTGATGCTATTGCTTTATTTGTAACCATTATAAGCTG
CAATAAACAAGTTAACAACAACAATTGCATTCATTTTATGTTTCAGGTTCAGGGGGAGGTGTGGGAGGTT
TTTTAAAGCAAGTAAAACCTCTACAAATGTGGTAAAATCGATAAGGATCCGTCGACCGATGCCCTTGAGA
GCCTTCAACCCAGTCAGCTCCTTCCGGTGGGCGCGGGGCATGACTATCGTCGCCGCACTTATGACTGTCT
TCTTTATCATGCAACTCGTAGGACAGGTGCCGGCAGCGCTCTTCCGCTTCCTCGCTCACTGACTCGCTGC
GCTCGGTCGTTCGGCTGCGGCGAGCGGTATCAGCTCACTCAAAGGCGGTAATACGGTTATCCACAGAATC
AGGGGATAACGCAGGAAAGAACATGTGAGCAAAAGGCCAGCAAAAGGCCAGGAACCGTAAAAAGGC
